>Addgene plasmid #239587 | pT4-U6-sgRNA-CMV-EGFP | addgene full sequence | sequence record 475925 | Addgene NGS Result
AACAACACTCAACCCTATCTCGGTCTATTCTTTTGATTTATAAGGGATTTTGCCGATTTCGGCCTATTGG
TTAAAAAATGAGCTGATTTAACAAAAATTTAACGCGAATTTTAACAAAATATTAACGCTTACAATTTCCA
TTCGCCATTCAGGCTGCGCAACTGTTGGGAAGGGCGATCGGTGCGGGCCTCTTCGCTATTACGCCAGCTG
GCGAAAGGGGGATGTGCTGCAAGGCGATTAAGTTGGGTAACGCCAGGGTTTTCCCAGTCACGACGTTGTA
AAACGACGGCCAGTGAGCGCGCGTAATACGACTCACTATAGGGCGAATTGGAGCTAGCGTTTAAACCTAC
AGTTGAAGTCGGAAGTTTACATACACTTAAGTTGGAGTCATTAAAACTCGTTTTTCAACTACTCCACAAA
TTTCTTGTTAACAAACAATAGTTTTGGCAAGTCAGTTAGGACATCTACTTTGTGCATGACACAAGTCATT
TTTCCAACAATTGTTTACAGACAGATTATTTCACTTATAATTCACTGTATCACAATTCCAGTGGGTCAGA
AGTGTACATACACGCGCTTGACTGTGCCTTTAAGCTTGGTACCGAGGGCCTATTTCCCATGATTCCTTCA
TATTTGCATATACGATACAAGGCTGTTAGAGAGATAATTAGAATTAATTTGACTGTAAACACAAAGATAT
TAGTACAAAATACGTGACGTAGAAAGTAATAATTTCTTGGGTAGTTTGCAGTTTTAAAATTATGTTTTAA
AATGGACTATCATATGCTTACCGTAACTTGAAAGTATTTCGATTTCTTGGCTTTATATATCTTGTGGAAA
GGACGAAACACCGGAGACGGTTGTAAATGAGCACACAAAATACACATGCTAAAATATTATATTCTATGAC
CTTTATAAAATCAACCAAAATCTTCTTTTTAATAACTTTAGTATCAATAATTAGAATTTTTATGTTCCTT
TTTGCAAACTTTTAATAAAAATGAGCAAAATAAAAAAACGCTAGTTTTAGTAACTCGCGTTGTTTTCTTC
ACCTTTAATAATAGCTACTCCACCACTTGTTCCTAAGCGGTCAGCTCCTGCTTCAATCATTTTTTGAGCA
TCTTCAAATGTTCTAACTCCACCAGCTGCTTTAACTAAAGCATTGTCTTTAACAACTGACTTCATTAGTT
TAACATCTTCAAATGTTGCACCTGATTTTGAAAATCCTGTTGATGTTTTAACAAATTCTAATCCAGCTTC
AACAGCTATTTCACAAGCTTTCATGATTTCTTCTTTTGTTAATAAACAATTTTCCATAATACATTTAACA
ACATGTGATCCAGCTGCTTTTTTTACAGCTTTCATGTCTTCTAAAACTAATTCATAATTTTTGTCTTTTA
ATGCACCAATATTTAATACCATATCAATTTCTGTTGCACCATCTTTAATTGCTTCAGAAACTTCGAATGC
TTTTGTAGCTGTTGTGCATGCACCTAGAGGAAAACCTACAACATTTGTTATTCCTACATTTGTGCCTTTT
AATAATTCTTTACAATAGCTTGTTCAATATGAATTAACACAAACTGTTGCAAAATCAAATTCAATTGCTT
CATCACATAATTGTTTAATTTCAGCTTTCGTAGCATCTTGTTTTAATAATGTGTGATCTATATATTTGTT
TAGTTTCATTTTTTCTCCTATATATTCATTTTTAATTTTAATTCTTTAATAATTTCGTCTACTTTAACTT
TAGCGTTTTGAACAGATTCACCAACACCTATAAAATAAATTTTTAGTTTAGGTTCAGTTCCACTTGGGCG
AACAGCAAATCATGACTTATCTTCTAAATAAAATTTTAGTAAGTCTTGTCCTGGCATATTATACATTCCA
TCGATGTAGTCTTCAACATTAACAACTTTAAGTCCAGCAATTTGAGTTAAGGGTGTTGCTCTCAATGATT
TCATTAATGGTTCAATTTTTAATTTCTTTTCTTCTGGTTTAAAATTCAAGTTTAAAGTGAAAGTGTAATA
TGCACCCATTTCTTTAAATAAATCTTCTAAATAGTCTACTAATGTTTTATTTTGTTTTTTATAAAATCAA
GCAGCCTCTGCTATTAATATAGAAGCTTGTATTCCATCTTTATCTCTAGCTGAGTCATCAATTACATATC
CATAACTTTCTTCATAAGCAAAAACAAAATTTAATCCGTTATCTTCTTCTTTAGCAATTTCTCTACCCAT
TCATTTAAATCCAGTTAAAGTTTTTACAATATTAACTCCATATTTTTCATGAGCGATTCTATCACCCAAA
TCACTTGTTACAAAACTTGAATATAGAGCCGGATTTTTTGGAATGCTATTTAAGCGTTTTAGATTTGATA
ATTTTCAATCAATTAAAATTGGTCCTGTTTGATTTCCATCTAATCTTACAAAATGACCATCATGTTTTAT
TGCCATTCCAAATCTGTCAGCATCTGGGTCATTCATAATAATAATATCTGCATCATGTTTAATACCATAT
TCAAGCGGTATTTTTCATGCAGGATCAAATTCTGGATTTGGATTTACAACATTTTTAAATGTTTCATCTT
CAAATGCATGCTCTTCAACCTCAATAACGTTATATCCTGATTCACGTAATATTTTTGGGGTAAATTTAGT
TCCTGTTCCATTAACTGCGCTAAAAATAATTTTTAAATCTTTTTTAGCTTCTTGCTCTTTTTTGTACGTC
TCTGTTTTAGAGCTAGAAATAGCAAGTTAAAATAAGGCTAGTCCGTTATCAACTTGAAAAAGTGGCACCG
AGTCGGTGCTTTTTTAAGCTTGGCATTGATTATTGACTAGTTATTAATAGTAATCAATTACGGGGTCATT
AGTTCATAGCCCATATATGGAGTTCCGCGTTACATAACTTACGGTAAATGGCCCGCCTGGCTGACCGCCC
AACGACCCCCGCCCATTGACGTCAATAATGACGTATGTTCCCATAGTAACGCCAATAGGGACTTTCCATT
GACGTCAATGGGTGGAGTATTTACGGTAAACTGCCCACTTGGCAGTACATCAAGTGTATCATATGCCAAG
TCCGCCCCCTATTGACGTCAATGACGGTAAATGGCCCGCCTGGCATTATGCCCAGTACATGACCTTACGG
GACTTTCCTACTTGGCAGTACATCTACGTATTAGTCATCGCTATTACCATGGTGATGCGGTTTTGGCAGT
ACACCAATGGGCGTGGATAGCGGTTTGACTCACGGGGATTTCCAAGTCTCCACCCCATTGACGTCAATGG
GAGTTTGTTTTGGCACCAAAATCAACGGGACTTTCCAAAATGTCGTAATAACCCCGCCCCGTTGACGCAA
ATGGGCGGTAGGCGTGTACGGTGGGAGGTCTATATAAGCAGAGGTCGTTTAGTGAACCGTCAGATCACTA
GTAGCTTTATTGCGGTAGTTTATCACAGTTAAATTGCTAACGCAGTCAGTGCTCGACTGATCACAGGTAA
GTATCAAGGTTACAAGACAGGTTTAAGGAGGCCAATAGAAACTGGGCTTGTCGAGACAGAGAAGATTCTT
GCGTTTCTGATAGGCACCTATTGGTCTTACTGACATCCACTTTGCCTTTCTCTCCACAGGGCGGCCGCCA
TGGTGAGCAAGGGCGAGGAGCTGTTCACCGGGGTGGTGCCCATCCTGGTCGAGCTGGACGGCGACGTAAA
CGGCCACAAGTTCAGCGTGTCCGGCGAGGGCGAGGGCGATGCCACCTACGGCAAGCTGACCCTGAAGTTC
ATCTGCACCACCGGCAAGCTGCCCGTGCCCTGGCCCACCCTCGTGACCACCCTGACCTACGGCGTGCAGT
GCTTCAGCCGCTACCCCGACCACATGAAGCAGCACGACTTCTTCAAGTCCGCCATGCCCGAAGGCTACGT
CCAGGAGCGCACCATCTTCTTCAAGGACGACGGCAACTACAAGACCCGCGCCGAGGTGAAGTTCGAGGGC
GACACCCTGGTGAACCGCATCGAGCTGAAGGGCATCGACTTCAAGGAGGACGGCAACATCCTGGGGCACA
AGCTGGAGTACAACTACAACAGCCACAACGTCTATATCATGGCCGACAAGCAGAAGAACGGCATCAAGGT
GAACTTCAAGATCCGCCACAACATCGAGGACGGCAGCGTGCAGCTCGCCGACCACTACCAGCAGAACACC
CCCATCGGCGACGGCCCCGTGCTGCTGCCCGACAACCACTACCTGAGCACCCAGTCCGCCCTGAGCAAAG
ACCCCAACGAGAAGCGCGATCACATGGTCCTGCTGGAGTTCGTGACCGCCGCCGGGATCACTCTCGGCAT
GGACGAGCTGTACAAGTAAGAATTCAATAAAATATCTTTATTTTCATTACATCTGTGTGTTGGTTTTTTG
TGTGTAATTCGAGCATCTTACCGCCATTTATTCCCAGATCTTTAAACAATTTAAAGGCAATGCTACCAAA
TACTAAGCGCGTGTATGTACACTTCTGACCCACTGGGAATGTGATGAAAGAAATAAAAGCTGAAATGAAT
CATTCTCTCTACTATTATTCTGATATTTCACATTCTTAAAATAAAGTGGTGATCCTAACTGACCTTAAGA
CAGGGAATCTTTACTCGGATTAAATGTCAGGAATTGTGAAAAAGTGAGTTTAAATGTATTTGGCTAAGGT
GTATGTAAACTTCCGACTTCAACTGTAGTTTAAACGGGCCCGGTACCCAGCTTTTGTTCCCTTTAGTGAG
GGTTAATTGCGCGCTTGGCGTAATCATGGTCATAGCTGTTTCCTGTGTGAAATTGTTATCCGCTCACAAT
TCCACACAACATACGAGCCGGAAGCATAAAGTGTAAAGCCTGGGGTGCCTAATGAGTGAGCTAACTCACA
TTAATTGCGTTGCGCTCACTGCCCGCTTTCCAGTCGGGAAACCTGTCGTGCCAGCTGCATTAATGAATCG
GCCAACGCGCGGGGAGAGGCGGTTTGCGTATTGGGCGCTCTTCCGCTTCCTCGCTCACTGACTCGCTGCG
CTCGGTCGTTCGGCTGCGGCGAGCGGTATCAGCTCACTCAAAGGCGGTAATACGGTTATCCACAGAATCA
GGGGATAACGCAGGAAAGAACATGTGAGCAAAAGGCCAGCAAAAGGCCAGGAACCGTAAAAAGGCCGCGT
TGCTGGCGTTTTTCCATAGGCTCCGCCCCCCTGACGAGCATCACAAAAATCGACGCTCAAGTCAGAGGTG
GCGAAACCCGACAGGACTATAAAGATACCAGGCGTTTCCCCCTGGAAGCTCCCTCGTGCGCTCTCCTGTT
CCGACCCTGCCGCTTACCGGATACCTGTCCGCCTTTCTCCCTTCGGGAACCGTGGCGCTTTCTCATAGCT
CACGCTGTAGGTATCTCAGTTCGGTGTAGGTCGTTCGCTCCAAGCTGGGCTGTGTGCACGAACCCCCCGT
TCAGCCCGACCGCTGCGCCTTATCCGGTAACTATCGTCTTGAGTCCAACCCGGTAAGACACGACTTATCG
CCACTGGCAGCAGCCACTGGTAACAGGATTAGCAGAGCGAGGTATGTAGGCGGTGCTACAGAGTTCTTGA
AGTGGTGGCCTAACTACGGCTACACTAGAAGAACAGTATTTGGTATCTGCGCTCTGCTGAAGCCAGTTAC
CTTCGGAAAAAGAGTTGGTAGCTCTTGATCCGGCAAACAAACCACCGCTGGTAGCGGTGGTTTTTTTGTT
TGCAAGCAGCAGATTACGCGCAGAAAAAAAGGATCTCAAGAAGATCCTTTGATCTTTTCTACGGGGTCTG
ACGCTCAGTGGAACGAAAACTCACGTTAAGGGATTTTGGTCATGAGATTATCAAAAAGGATCTTCACCTA
GATCCTTTTAAATTAAAAATGAAGTTTTAAATCAATCTAAAGTATATATGAGTAAACTTGGTCTGACAGT
TACCAATGCTTAATCAGTGAGGCACCTATCTCAGCGATCTGTCTATTTCGTTCATCCATAGTTGCCTGAC
TCCCCGTCGTGTAGATAACTACGATACGGGAGGGCTTACCATCTGGCCCCAGTGCTGCAATGATACCGCG
AGACCCACGCTCACCGGCTCCAGATTTATCAGCAATAAACCAGCCAGCCGGAAGGGCCGAGCGCAGAAGT
GGTCCTGCAACTTTATCCGCCTCCATCCAGTCTATTAATTGTTGCCGGGAAGCTAGAGTAAGTAGTTCGC
CAGTTAATAGTTTGCGCAACGTTGTTGCCATTGCTACAGGCATCGTGGTGTCACGCTCGTCGTTTGGTAT
GGCTTCATTCAGCTCCGGTTCCCAACGATCAAGGCGAGTTACATGATCCCCCATGTTGTGCAAAAAAGCG
GTTAGCTCCTTCGGTCCTCCGATCGTTGTCAGAAGTAACTTGGCCGCAGTGTTATCACTCATGGTTATGG
CAGCACTGCATAATTCTCTTACTGTCATGCCATCCGTAAGATGCTTTTCTGTGACTGGTGAGTACTCAAC
CAAGTCATTCTGAGAATAGTGTATGCGGCGACCGAGTTGCTCTTGCCCGGCGTCAATACGGGATAATACC
GCGCCACATAGCAGAACTTTAAAAGTGCTCATCATTGGAAAACGTTCTTCGGGGCGAAAACTCTCAAGGA
TCTTACCGCTGTTGAGATCCAGTTCGATGTAACCCACTCGTGCACCCAACTGATCTTCAGCATCTTTTAC
TTTCACCAGCGTTTCTGGGTGAGCAAAAACAGGAAGGCAAAATGCCGCAAAAAAGGGAATAAGGGCGACA
CGGAAATGTTGAATACTCATACTCTTCCTTTTTCAATATTATTGAAGCATTTATCAGGGTTATTGTCTCA
TGAGCGGATACATATTTGAATGTATTTAGAAAAATAAACAAATAGGGGTTCCGCGCACATTTCCCCGAAA
AGTGCCACCTG
[34 nt withheld, positions 6942-6975]
A
[89 nt withheld, positions 6977-7065]
C
[91 nt withheld, positions 7067-7157]
A
[49 nt withheld, positions 7159-7207]
CCTTTGACGTTGGAGTCCACGTTCTTTAATAGTGGACTCTTGTTCCAAACTGG
Features (pLannotate 1.2.2; 20 found; start..end, strand, type, name):
    141..296     -  CDS            lacZα (fragment): LacZα fragment of β-galactosidase; lacZ fragment
    304..322     +  promoter       T7 promoter: promoter for bacteriophage T7 RNA polymerase
    604..844     +  promoter       U6 promoter: RNA polymerase III promoter for human U6 snRNA
   1030..1689    -  CDS            deoC1: DEOC1_STAAN - Also known as dra. Experimental evidence at protein level: Swiss-Prot protein existence level 1. Catalyzes a reversible aldol reaction between acetaldehyde and D-glyceraldehyde 3-phosphate to generate 2-deoxy-D-ribose 5- phosphate. From Staphylococcus aureus (strain N315).
   2734..2809    +  misc_RNA       gRNA scaffold: guide RNA scaffold for the Streptococcus pyogenes CRISPR/Cas9 system
   2824..3201    +  enhancer       CMV enhancer: human cytomegalovirus immediate early enhancer
   3203..3402    +  promoter       CMV promoter: human cytomegalovirus (CMV) immediate early promoter
   3497..3629    +  intron         chimeric intron: chimera between introns from human β-globin and immunoglobulin heavy chain genes
   3640..4359    +  CDS            EGFP: the original enhanced GFP (Yang et al., 1996) mammalian codon-optimized
   4366..4414    +  polyA_signal   poly(A) signal: synthetic polyadenylation signal
   4452..4485    +  CDS            SB100X (fragment): hyperactive variant of the Sleeping Beauty transposase (Mátés et al., 2009)
   4750..4768    -  promoter       T3 promoter: promoter for bacteriophage T3 RNA polymerase
   4813..4829    -  protein_bind   lac operator: The lac repressor binds to the lac operator to inhibit transcription in E. coli. This inhibition can be relieved by adding lactose or isopropyl-β-D-thiogalactopyranoside (IPTG). lac repressor encoded by lacI
   4837..4867    -  promoter       lac promoter: promoter for the E. coli lac operon
   4882..4903    -  protein_bind   CAP binding site: CAP binding activates transcription in the presence of cAMP. E. coli catabolite activator protein
   4916..5008    -  CDS            lacI (fragment): lac repressor; lacI; The lac repressor binds to the lac operator to inhibit transcription in E. coli. This inhibition can be relieved by adding lactose or isopropyl-β-D-thiogalactopyranoside (IPTG).
   5191..5779    -  rep_origin     ori: high-copy-number ColE1/pMB1/pBR322/pUC origin of replication
   5950..6810    -  CDS            AmpR: β-lactamase; bla; confers resistance to ampicillin, carbenicillin, and related antibiotics
   6811..6915    -  promoter       AmpR promoter: bla
   6942..137     +  rep_origin     f1 ori (across the origin) (sequence partly withheld): f1 bacteriophage origin of replication; arrow indicates direction of (+) strand synthesis
