[The description below was written by a language model from this plasmid's Addgene catalogue record and pLannotate feature annotations shown in this document.]
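Description:
pT4-U6-sgRNA-CMV-EGFP is an empty Sleeping Beauty transposon backbone for cloning and expressing single guide RNAs in mammalian cells, with co-expressed EGFP marking transfected cells. It was built from pT4-CMV-GFP by inserting an RNA polymerase III expression cassette upstream of the fluorescent marker; the depositor notes that this sgRNA cloning cassette derives from lentiCRISPR v2. The sequenced plasmid is 7,260 nt. It is maintained in E. coli through a high-copy ColE1/pUC-type origin with ampicillin resistance (AmpR under its own bla promoter). It also carries an f1 origin, flanking T7 and T3 promoters, and lac-derived remnants typical of a phagemid-style cloning backbone.

The payload has two transcription units in the same orientation. A human U6 promoter is separated from the Streptococcus pyogenes Cas9 gRNA scaffold by nearly 1.9 kb of intervening sequence. Part of this sequence is auto-annotated as a bacterial deoC1 coding region on the opposite strand, and it most likely represents a filler that is replaced when a guide sequence is cloned in, although the record does not describe it or the cloning sites. Downstream, the CMV enhancer and promoter, a chimeric β-globin/immunoglobulin intron, EGFP and a synthetic poly(A) signal form the reporter unit.

The feature table does not annotate the transposon inverted repeats. A short hit labelled as an SB100X fragment is too small to encode transposase, so transposase would need to be supplied in trans for genomic integration of the cassette. No Cas9 is encoded. The associated publication concerns in vivo screening of liver–metastasis interactions, consistent with use for stable sgRNA delivery by transposition.
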