Addgene plasmid #239587: pT4-U6-sgRNA-CMV-EGFP
Purpose: (Empty Backbone) Sleeping-beauty based EV for cloning and expression of sgRNAs - concomitant expression of GFP serves as transfection marker
Depositing lab: Andreas Moor. Depositing organization: ETH Zurich (Swiss Federal Institute of Technology). Publication: In vivo interaction screening reveals liver-derived constraints to metastasis. Borrelli C, Roberts M, Eletto D, Hussherr MD, Fazilaty H, Valenta T, Lafzi A, Kretz JA, Guido Vinzoni E, Karakatsani A, Adivarahan S, Mannhart A, Kimura S, Meijs A, Baccouche Mhamedi F, Acar IE, Handler K, Ficht X, Platt RJ, Piscuoglio S, Moor AE. Nature. 2024 Aug;632(8024):411-418. doi: 10.1038/s41586-024-07715-3. Epub 2024 Jul 24. PubMed 39048831.
Backbone
  Vector backbone: pT4-CMV-GFP (#117046)
  Backbone manufacturer: Wolfgang Uckert
  Backbone size (bp): 4999
  Modifications to backbone: Insertion of RNA-polIII, U6 expression cassette, upstream to the visual marker
  Vector type: Mammalian Expression ; Sleeping beauty transposone
  Promoter: hU6
  Selectable markers: EGFP
Growth in bacteria
  Bacterial resistance: Ampicillin, 100 μg/mL
  Growth temperature: 37°C
  Growth strain: NEB Stable
  Copy number: High Copy
Gene/Insert
  Cloning method: Other
  Sequencing primers: 5′ T7: TAATACGACTCACTATAGGG; 3′ CMV-rev: AGTAGGAAAGTCCCGTAAGG
Terms and licenses: Academic/Nonprofit Terms; Industry Terms: Not Available to Industry
Depositor comments: based on pT4-CMV-GFP (AddGene #117046), the sgRNA cloning and expression cassette derives from lentiCRISPR v2 (AddGene #52961)
How to cite: pT4-U6-sgRNA-CMV-EGFP was a gift from Andreas Moor (Addgene plasmid # 239587 ; http://n2t.net/addgene:239587 ; RRID:Addgene_239587)
